Addgene plasmid #152155: pGBW-m4133598
Purpose: Mammalian expression plasmid for SARS-CoV-2 E (envelope)
Depositing lab: Ginkgo Bioworks & Benjie Chen. Depositing organization: Ginkgo Bioworks.
Backbone
  Vector backbone: pTwist_CMV_Puro_6
  Backbone size w/o insert (bp): 6080
  Vector type: Mammalian Expression
  Selectable markers: Puromycin
Growth in bacteria
  Bacterial resistance: Ampicillin, 100 μg/mL
  Growth temperature: 37°C
  Growth strain: DH5alpha
  Copy number: High Copy
Gene/Insert
  Gene/Insert name: SARS-CoV-2 E (envelope) (alt names: envelope protein; E protein)
  Species: Severe acute respiratory syndrome coronavirus 2
  Insert size (bp): 221
  Mutation: wt
  Entrez Gene: E (a.k.a. GU280_gp04)
  Promoter: CMV
  Tag / fusion protein: Cleavable TEV;TRX (C terminal on backbone)
  Cloning method: Unknown
Resource information
  A portion of this plasmid was derived from a plasmid made by: GinkgoBioworks
Depositor comments: NCBI reference sequence: YP_009724392.1
How to cite: pGBW-m4133598 was a gift from Ginkgo Bioworks & Benjie Chen (Addgene plasmid # 152155 ; http://n2t.net/addgene:152155 ; RRID:Addgene_152155)
