[The description below was written by a language model from this plasmid's Addgene catalogue record and pLannotate feature annotations shown in this document.]
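Description:
pGBW-m4133598 is a mammalian expression plasmid built on the pTwist_CMV_Puro_6 backbone that carries the wild-type envelope (E) gene of SARS-CoV-2. It is propagated in E. coli as a high-copy plasmid through a ColE1/pUC-type origin and selected with ampicillin via a full-length β-lactamase gene. For selection in mammalian cells it carries a separate cassette in which the human ubiquitin C promoter drives puromycin N-acetyltransferase, followed by a synthetic polyadenylation signal.

The E open reading frame sits downstream of the CMV immediate-early enhancer and promoter; the annotation software detected the enhancer plus short or truncated promoter matches rather than one continuous CMV promoter, while the catalogue simply lists CMV. E is fused at its C terminus to E. coli thioredoxin (trxA), followed by a 6xHis affinity tag. The catalogue describes this backbone-encoded tag as cleavable with TEV protease. The TEV site itself is not annotated in the feature table, although a short gap lies between the E and thioredoxin coding regions. The His tag appears only in the feature table. Transcription ends at an SV40 polyadenylation signal. The expression unit is flanked by β-globin insulator elements, T7 and rrnG terminators and an upstream synthetic poly(A) signal, parts that typically shield a cassette from read-through and neighbouring transcriptional activity.

E is a small viroporin involved in coronavirus assembly and morphogenesis. The construct suits transient or puromycin-selected expression of tagged E in mammalian cells, with the thioredoxin and His tags offering handles for detection or purification, though the record states no application beyond mammalian expression.
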