Features (pLannotate 1.2.2; 21 found; start..end, strand, type, name):
      5..229     +  CDS            E: VEMP_SARS2 - Experimental evidence at protein level: Swiss-Prot protein existence level 1. Plays a central role in virus morphogenesis and assembly. Acts as a viroporin and self-assembles in host membranes forming pentameric protein-lipid pores that allow ion transport. Also plays a role in the induction of apoptosis (By similarity). Regulates the localization of S protein at cis-Golgi, the place of virus budding (PubMed:33229438). May act by slowing down the cell secretory pathway (PubMed:33229438). May interfere with tight-junction stability by interacting with host MPP5. This would result i
    251..577     +  CDS            trxA: THIO_ECO57 - Experimental evidence at protein level: Swiss-Prot protein existence level 1. Participates in various redox reactions through the reversible oxidation of its active center dithiol to a disulfide and catalyzes dithiol-disulfide exchange reactions. From Escherichia coli O157:H7.
    599..616     +  CDS            6xHis: 6xHis affinity tag
    693..814     -  polyA_signal   SV40 poly(A) signal: SV40 polyadenylation signal
    837..906     -  CDS            large T antigen (fragment): large T antigen from SV40 (simian virus 40)
    929..975     +  terminator     T7 terminator: transcription terminator for bacteriophage T7 RNA polymerase
   1005..1141    +  terminator     rrnG terminator: transcription terminator from the E. coli ribosomal RNA rrnG operon (Albrechtsen et al., 1991)
   1186..1257    +  misc_feature   3' β-globin insulator: insulator downstream of the human β-globin locus (Farrell et al., 2002)
   1483..2071    -  rep_origin     ori: high-copy-number ColE1/pMB1/pBR322/pUC origin of replication
   2243..2307    -  CDS            bla(M) (fragment): β-lactamase lacking the signal sequence; bla(M); allows cytosolic expression of β-lactamase
   2571..3780    +  promoter       UbC promoter: human ubiquitin C promoter
   3784..4381    +  CDS            PuroR (fragment): puromycin N-acetyltransferase; pac from Streptomyces; confers resistance to puromycin
   4410..4458    +  polyA_signal   poly(A) signal: synthetic polyadenylation signal
   4724..5584    +  CDS            AmpR: β-lactamase; bla; confers resistance to ampicillin, carbenicillin, and related antibiotics
   5597..5733    +  terminator     rrnG terminator: transcription terminator from the E. coli ribosomal RNA rrnG operon (Albrechtsen et al., 1991)
   5878..5949    +  misc_feature   5' β-globin insulator: insulator upstream of the human β-globin locus (Farrell et al., 2002)
   5954..6000    -  terminator     T7 terminator: transcription terminator for bacteriophage T7 RNA polymerase
   6018..6066    -  polyA_signal   poly(A) signal: synthetic polyadenylation signal
   6147..6450    +  enhancer       CMV enhancer: human cytomegalovirus immediate early enhancer
   6523..6540    -  promoter       CMV promoter (fragment): human cytomegalovirus (CMV) immediate early promoter
   6603..6654    +  promoter       CMVd2 promoter: truncated human cytomegalovirus (CMV) immediate early promoter that yields moderately reduced expression relative to the full-length promoter
>Addgene plasmid #152155 | pGBW-m4133598 | depositor full sequence | sequence record 295167 | Full Sequence
CACCATGTACAGCTTTGTATCTGAAGAGACAGGCACTCTCATCGTTAATTCAGTGTTGCTGTTCCTGGCA
TTTGTGGTCTTCCTTTTAGTGACCCTAGCGATACTGACGGCCCTCCGGCTGTGCGCTTATTGTTGTAACA
TTGTCAACGTTAGTCTCGTGAAGCCCTCGTTCTACGTTTATTCCCGCGTGAAAAATCTAAACAGCTCCCG
TGTGCCTGATCTTCTTGTCGAAAACCTTTACTTTCAGTCGATGAGTGACAAAATCATTCATCTAACCGAT
GACTCCTTTGATACAGACGTGTTGAAGGCCGATGGTGCGATACTGGTAGATTTCTGGGCTGAATGGTGTG
GCCCGTGCAAGATGATCGCACCCATTCTGGACGAGATCGCCGACGAGTATCAAGGAAAATTAACTGTCGC
TAAGCTTAATATAGATCAGAACCCAGGGACGGCACCTAAATACGGCATCAGGGGAATACCTACCCTCCTG
CTCTTTAAGAATGGGGAAGTTGCCGCGACAAAAGTGGGAGCCCTGTCTAAGGGCCAGCTAAAAGAGTTCT
TGGACGCTAACCTGGCAGGTTCAGGCTCGGGGCACATGCACCATCACCATCACCATAGCAGCGGGCTCGT
GCCACGCGGCTAAGCTAGCTTGACTGACTGAGATACAGCGTACCTTCAGCTCACAGACATGATAAGATAC
ATTGATGAGTTTGGACAAACCACAACTAGAATGCAGTGAAAAAAATGCTTTATTTGTGAAATTTGTGATG
CTATTGCTTTATTTGTAACCATTATAAGCTGCAATAAACAAGTTAACAACAACAATTGCATTCATTTTAT
GTTTCAGGTTCAGGGGGAGGTGTGGGAGGTTTTTTAAAGCAAGTAAAACCTCTACAAATGTGGTATTGGC
CCATCTCTATCGGTATCGTAGCATAACCCCTTGGGGCCTCTAAACGGGTCTTGAGGGGTTTTTTGTGCCC
CTCGGGCCGGATTGCTATCTACCGGCATTGGCGCAGAAAAAAATGCCTGATGCGACGCTGCGCGTCTTAT
ACTCCCACATATGCCAGATTCAGCAACGGATACGGCTTCCCCAACTTGCCCACTTCCATACGTGTCCTCC
TTACCAGAAATTTATCCTTAAGGTCGTCAGCTATCCTGCAGGCGATCTCTCGATTTCGATCAAGACATTC
CTTTAATGGTCTTTTCTGGACACCACTAGGGGTCAGAAGTAGTTCATCAAACTTTCTTCCCTCCCTAATC
TCATTGGTTACCTTGGGCTATCGAAACTTAATTAACCAGTCAAGTCAGCTACTTGGCGAGATCGACTTGT
CTGGGTTTCGACTACGCTCAGAATTGCGTCAGTCAAGTTCGATCTGGTCCTTGCTATTGCACCCGTTCTC
CGATTACGAGTTTCATTTAAATCATGTGAGCAAAAGGCCAGCAAAAGGCCAGGAACCGTAAAAAGGCCGC
GTTGCTGGCGTTTTTCCATAGGCTCCGCCCCCCTGACGAGCATCACAAAAATCGACGCTCAAGTCAGAGG
TGGCGAAACCCGACAGGACTATAAAGATACCAGGCGTTTCCCCCTGGAAGCTCCCTCGTGCGCTCTCCTG
TTCCGACCCTGCCGCTTACCGGATACCTGTCCGCCTTTCTCCCTTCGGGAAGCGTGGCGCTTTCTCATAG
CTCACGCTGTAGGTATCTCAGTTCGGTGTAGGTCGTTCGCTCCAAGCTGGGCTGTGTGCACGAACCCCCC
GTTCAGCCCGACCGCTGCGCCTTATCCGGTAACTATCGTCTTGAGTCCAACCCGGTAAGACACGACTTAT
CGCCACTGGCAGCAGCCACTGGTAACAGGATTAGCAGAGCGAGGTATGTAGGCGGTGCTACAGAGTTCTT
GAAGTGGTGGCCTAACTACGGCTACACTAGAAGAACAGTATTTGGTATCTGCGCTCTGCTGAAGCCAGTT
ACCTTCGGAAAAAGAGTTGGTAGCTCTTGATCCGGCAAACAAACCACCGCTGGTAGCGGTGGTTTTTTTG
TTTGCAAGCAGCAGATTACGCGCAGAAAAAAAGGATCTCAAGAAGATCCTTTGATCTTTTCTACGGGGTC
TGACGCTCAGTGGAACGAAAACTCACGTTAAGGGATTTTGGTCATGAGATTATCAAAAAGGATCTTCACC
TAGATCCTTTTAAATTAAAAATGAAGTTTTAAATCAATCTAAAGTATATATGAGTAAACTTGGTCTGACA
GTTACCAATGCTTAATCAGTGAGGCACCTATCTCAGCGATCTGTCTATTTCGTTCATCCATAGTTGCATT
TAAATTTCCGAACTCTCCAAGGCCCTCGTCGGAAAATCTTCAAACCTTTCGTCCGATCCATCTTGCAGGC
TACCTCTCGAACGAACTATCGCAAGTCTCTTGGCCGGCCTTGCGCCTTGGCTATTGCTTGGCAGCGCCTA
TCGCCAGGTATTACTCCAATCCCGAATATCCGAGATCGGGATCACCCGAGAGAAGTTCAACCTACATCCT
CAATCCCGATCTATCCGAGATCCGAGGAATATCGAAATCGGGGCGCGCCTGGCCTCCGCGCCGGGTTTTG
GCGCCTCCCGCGGGCGCCCCCCTCGTCACGGCGAGCGCTGCCACGTCAGACGAAGGGCGCAGGAGCGTCC
TGATCCTTCCGCCCGGACGCTCAGGACAGCGGCCCGCTGCTCATAAGACTCGGCCTTAGAACCCCAGTAT
CAGCAGAAGGACATTTTAGGACGGGACTTGGGTGACTCTAGGGCACTGGTTTTCTTTCCAGAGAGCGGAA
CAGGCGAGGAAAAGTAGTCCCTTCTCGGCGATTCTGCGGAGGGATCTCCGTGGGGCGGTGAACGCCGATG
ATTATATAAGGACGCGCCGGGTGTGGCACAGCTAGTTCCGTCGCAGCCGGGATTTGGGTCGCGGTTCTTG
TTTGTGGATCGCTGTGATCGTCACTTGGTGAGTAGCGGGCTGCTGGGCTGGCCGGGGCTTTCGTGGCCGC
CGGGCCGCTCGGTGGGACGGAAGCGTGTGGAGAGACCGCCAAGGGCTGTAGTCTGGGTCCGCGAGCAAGG
TTGCCCTGAACTGGGGGTTGGGGGGAGCGCAGCAAAATGGCGGCTGTTCCCGAGTCTTGAATGGAAGACG
CTTGTGAGGCGGGCTGTGAGGTCGTTGAAACAAGGTGGGGGGCATGGTGGGCGGCAAGAACCCAAGGTCT
TGAGCCCTTCGCTAATGCGGGAAAGCTCTTATTCGGGTGAGATGGGCTGGGCACCATCTGGGGACCCTGA
CGTGAAGTTTGTCACTGACTGGAGAACTCGGTTTGTCGTCTGTTGCGGGGGCGGCAGTTATGGCGGTGCC
GTTGGGCAGTGCACCCGTACCTTTGGGAGCGCGCGCCCTCGTCGTGTCGTGACGTCACCCGTTCTGTTGG
CTTATAATGCAGGGTGGGGCCACCTGCCGGTAGGTGTGCGGTAGGCTTTTCTCCGTCGCAGGACGCAGGG
TTCGGGCCTAGGGTAGGCTCTCCTGAATCGACAGGCGCCGGACCTCTGGTGAGGGGAGGGATAAGTGAGG
CGTCAGTTTCTTTGGTCGGTTTTATGTACCTATCTTCTTAAGTAGCTGAAGCTCCGGTTTTGAACTATGC
GCTCGGGGTTGGCGAGTGTGTTTTGTGAAGTTTTTTAGGCACCTTTTGAAATGTAATCATTTGGGTCAAT
ATGTAATTTTCAGTGTTAGACTTGTAAATTGTCCGCTAAATTCTGGCCGTTTTTGGCTTTTTTGTTAGAC
AACATGACCGAGTACAAGCCCACGGTGCGCCTCGCCACCCGCGACGACGTCCCCAGGGCCGTACGCACCC
TCGCCGCCGCGTTCGCCGACTACCCCGCCACGCGCCACACCGTCGATCCGGACCGCCACATCGAGCGGGT
CACCGAGCTGCAAGAACTCTTCCTCACGCGCGTCGGGCTCGACATCGGCAAGGTGTGGGTCGCGGACGAC
GGCGCCGCGGTGGCGGTCTGGACCACGCCGGAGAGCGTCGAAGCGGGGGCGGTGTTCGCCGAGATCGGCC
CGCGCATGGCCGAGTTGAGCGGTTCCCGGCTGGCCGCGCAGCAACAGATGGAGGGCCTCCTGGCGCCGCA
CCGGCCCAAGGAGCCCGCGTGGTTCCTGGCCACCGTCGGCGTCTCGCCCGACCACCAGGGCAAGGGTCTG
GGCAGCGCCGTCGTGCTCCCCGGAGTGGAGGCCGCCGAGCGCGCCGGGGTGCCCGCCTTCCTGGAGACCT
CCGCGCCCCGCAACCTCCCCTTCTACGAGCGGCTCGGCTTCACCGTCACCGCCGACGTCGAGGTGCCCGA
AGGACCGCGCACCTGGTGCATGACCCGCAAGCCCGGTGCCTAGGCTAGTATGTAAGCCTAGTCTTAGATA
ATAAAATCGCTATCCATCGAAGATGGATGTGTGTTGGTTTTTTGTGTGTGTAACGCTAGGCGCGCCTGGT
GTACCGAGAACGATCCTCTCAGTGCGAGTCTCGACGATCCATATCGTTGCTTGGCAGTCAGCCAGTCGGA
ATCCAGCTTGGGACCCAGGAAGTCCAATCGTCAGATATTGTACTCAAGCCTGGTCACGGCAGCGTACCGA
TCTGTTTAAACCTAGATATTGATAGTCTGATCGGTCAACGTATAATCGAGTCCTAGCTTTTGCAAACATC
TATCAAGAGACAGGATCAGCAGGAGGCTTTCGCATGAGTATTCAACATTTCCGTGTCGCCCTTATTCCCT
TTTTTGCGGCATTTTGCCTTCCTGTTTTTGCTCACCCAGAAACGCTGGTGAAAGTAAAAGATGCTGAAGA
TCAGTTGGGTGCGCGAGTGGGTTACATCGAACTGGATCTCAACAGCGGTAAGATCCTTGAGAGTTTTCGC
CCCGAAGAACGCTTTCCAATGATGAGCACTTTTAAAGTTCTGCTATGTGGCGCGGTATTATCCCGTATTG
ACGCCGGGCAAGAGCAACTCGGTCGCCGCATACACTATTCTCAGAATGACTTGGTTGAGTATTCACCAGT
CACAGAAAAGCATCTTACGGATGGCATGACAGTAAGAGAATTATGCAGTGCTGCCATAACCATGAGTGAT
AACACTGCGGCCAACTTACTTCTGACAACGATTGGAGGACCGAAGGAGCTAACCGCTTTTTTGCACAACA
TGGGGGATCATGTAACTCGCCTTGATCGTTGGGAACCGGAGCTGAATGAAGCCATACCAAACGACGAGCG
TGACACCACGATGCCTGTAGCAATGGCAACAACCTTGCGTAAACTATTAACTGGCGAACTACTTACTCTA
GCTTCCCGGCAACAGTTGATAGACTGGATGGAGGCGGATAAAGTTGCAGGACCACTTCTGCGCTCGGCCC
TTCCGGCTGGCTGGTTTATTGCTGATAAATCTGGAGCCGGTGAGCGTGGGTCTCGCGGTATCATTGCAGC
ACTGGGGCCAGATGGTAAGCCCTCCCGTATCGTAGTTATCTACACGACGGGGAGTCAGGCAACTATGGAT
GAACGAAATAGACAGATCGCTGAGATAGGTGCCTCACTGATTAAGCATTGGTAACCGATTCTAGGTGCAT
TGGCGCAGAAAAAAATGCCTGATGCGACGCTGCGCGTCTTATACTCCCACATATGCCAGATTCAGCAACG
GATACGGCTTCCCCAACTTGCCCACTTCCATACGTGTCCTCCTTACCAGAAATTTATCCTTAAGATCGTT
TAAACTCGACTCTGGCTCTATCGAATCTCCGTCGTTTCGAGCTTACGCGAACAGCCGTGGCGCTCATTTG
CTCGTCGGGCATCGAATCTCGTCAGCTATCGTCAGCTTACCTTTTTGGCAGCGATCGCGGCTCCCGACAT
CTTGGACCATTAGCTCCACAGGTATCTTCTTCCCTCTAGTGGTCATAACAGCAGCTTCAGCTACCTCTCA
ATTCAAAAAACCCCTCAAGACCCGTTTAGAGGCCCCAAGGGGTTATGCTATCAATCGTTGCGTTACACAC
ACAAAAAACCAACACACATCCATCTTCGATGGATAGCGATTTTATTATCTAACTGCTGATCGAGTGTAGC
CAGATCTAGTAATCAATTACGGGGTCATTAGTTCATAGCCCATATATGGAGTTCCGCGTTACATAACTTA
CGGTAAATGGCCCGCCTGGCTGACCGCCCAACGACCCCCGCCCATTGACGTCAATAATGACGTATGTTCC
CATAGTAACGCCAATAGGGACTTTCCATTGACGTCAATGGGTGGAGTATTTACGGTAAACTGCCCACTTG
GCAGTACATCAAGTGTATCATATGCCAAGTACGCCCCCTATTGACGTCAATGACGGTAAATGGCCCGCCT
GGCATTATGCCCAGTACATGACCTTATGGGACTTTCCTACTTGGCAGTACATCTACGTATTAGTCATCGC
TATTACCATGCTGATGCGGTTTTGGCAGTACATCAATGGGCGTGGATAGCGGTTTGACTCACGGGGATTT
CCAAGTCTCCACCCCATTGACGTCAATGGGAGTTTGTTTTGGCACCAAAATCAACGGGACTTTCCAAAAT
GTCGTAACAACTCCGCCCCATTGACGCAAATGGGCGGTAGGCGTGTACGGTGGGAGGTCTATATAAGCAG
AGCTGGTTTAGTGAACCGTCAGATCAGATCTTTGTCGATCCTACCATCCACTCGACACACCCGCCAGCGG
CCGC
